Addgene plasmid #133798: pCMV-T7-AcrIIA1(T114A/F115A)-NLS(SV40) (KAC688)
Purpose: CMV and T7 promoter expression plasmid for human codon optimized AcrIIA1(T114A/F115A) with C-terminal NLS (SV40)
Depositing lab: Joseph Bondy-Denomy & Benjamin Kleinstiver. Depositing organization: Massachusetts General Hospital. Publication: Listeria Phages Induce Cas9 Degradation to Protect Lysogenic Genomes. Osuna BA, Karambelkar S, Mahendra C, Christie KA, Garcia B, Davidson AR, Kleinstiver BP, Kilcher S, Bondy-Denomy J. Cell Host Microbe. 2020 Apr 18. pii: S1931-3128(20)30190-6. doi: 10.1016/j.chom.2020.04.001. PubMed 32325050.
Backbone
  Vector backbone: JDS246 (Plasmid #43861)
  Vector type: Mammalian Expression
Growth in bacteria
  Bacterial resistance: Ampicillin, 100 μg/mL
  Growth temperature: 37°C
  Growth strain: DH5alpha
  Copy number: High Copy
Gene/Insert
  Gene/Insert name: human codon optimized AcrIIA1(T114A/F115A) (alt name: KAC688)
  Species: Synthetic
  Mutation: T114A/F115A
  Promoter: CMV and T7
  Tag / fusion protein: NLS(SV40) (C terminal on backbone)
  Cloning method: Gibson Cloning
  Sequencing primers: 5′ oBK6928-CCAAGTCTCCACCCCATTGACG; 3′ n/a
Terms and licenses: Academic/Nonprofit Terms; Industry Terms: Not Available to Industry
How to cite: pCMV-T7-AcrIIA1(T114A/F115A)-NLS(SV40) (KAC688) was a gift from Joseph Bondy-Denomy & Benjamin Kleinstiver (Addgene plasmid # 133798 ; http://n2t.net/addgene:133798 ; RRID:Addgene_133798)
