[The description below was written by a language model from this plasmid's Addgene catalogue record and pLannotate feature annotations shown in this document.]
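Description:
pCMV-T7-AcrIIA1(T114A/F115A)-NLS(SV40) (KAC688) is a compact mammalian expression plasmid of about 3.9 kb, built by Gibson assembly on the JDS246 backbone. It is propagated in E. coli through a high-copy ColE1/pUC-type origin and selected with ampicillin via the β-lactamase gene and its native promoter. The remaining bacterial backbone carries only vestigial elements: a lac promoter/operator with CAP site, short lacI, MCS and SV40 promoter fragments, and a piece of the pBR322 bom region. No mammalian selection marker is annotated.

The payload is a synthetic, human codon-optimized open reading frame for the anti-CRISPR protein AcrIIA1 carrying the T114A/F115A double substitution, fused at its C terminus to an SV40 nuclear localization signal that directs the protein to the nucleus. The coding sequence is not called by the automated annotation, but it corresponds to the unannotated gap between the T7 promoter and the bovine growth hormone polyadenylation signal. The CMV immediate-early enhancer and promoter drive strong constitutive transcription in mammalian cells. The T7 promoter placed just downstream allows transcription of the same insert by T7 RNA polymerase, for example in vitro. The two feature tables, from the repository's sequencing result and the depositor's sequence, are the same length and show the same elements in the same order, differing only in where the circular sequence is numbered from.

The associated publication concerns Listeria phages inducing Cas9 degradation. This suggests the plasmid is used to express a mutant AcrIIA1 in human cells for comparison with other variants in Cas9 inhibition assays, although the record does not state the functional effect of the two substitutions.
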