Features (pLannotate 1.2.2; 14 found; start..end, strand, type, name):
      1..380     +  enhancer       CMV enhancer: human cytomegalovirus immediate early enhancer
    381..584     +  promoter       CMV promoter: human cytomegalovirus (CMV) immediate early promoter
    626..644     +  promoter       T7 promoter: promoter for bacteriophage T7 RNA polymerase
   1207..1431    +  polyA_signal   bGH poly(A) signal: bovine growth hormone polyadenylation signal
   1435..1456    +  promoter       SV40 promoter (fragment): SV40 enhancer and early promoter
   1461..1477    +  misc_feature   MCS (fragment): pBluescript multiple cloning site
   1526..1542    -  protein_bind   lac operator: The lac repressor binds to the lac operator to inhibit transcription in E. coli. This inhibition can be relieved by adding lactose or isopropyl-β-D-thiogalactopyranoside (IPTG). lac repressor encoded by lacI
   1550..1580    -  promoter       lac promoter: promoter for the E. coli lac operon
   1595..1616    -  protein_bind   CAP binding site: CAP binding activates transcription in the presence of cAMP. E. coli catabolite activator protein
   1629..1721    -  CDS            lacI (fragment): lac repressor; lacI; The lac repressor binds to the lac operator to inhibit transcription in E. coli. This inhibition can be relieved by adding lactose or isopropyl-β-D-thiogalactopyranoside (IPTG).
   1904..2492    -  rep_origin     ori: high-copy-number ColE1/pMB1/pBR322/pUC origin of replication
   2663..3523    -  CDS            AmpR: β-lactamase; bla; confers resistance to ampicillin, carbenicillin, and related antibiotics
   3524..3628    -  promoter       AmpR promoter: bla
   3699..3743    -  misc_feature   bom (fragment): basis of mobility region from pBR322
>Addgene plasmid #133798 | pCMV-T7-AcrIIA1(T114A/F115A)-NLS(SV40) (KAC688) | addgene full sequence | sequence record 268051 | Addgene NGS Result
GACATTGATTATTGACTAGTTATTAATAGTAATCAATTACGGGGTCATTAGTTCATAGCCCATATATGGA
GTTCCGCGTTACATAACTTACGGTAAATGGCCCGCCTGGCTGACCGCCCAACGACCCCCGCCCATTGACG
TCAATAATGACGTATGTTCCCATAGTAACGCCAATAGGGACTTTCCATTGACGTCAATGGGTGGAGTATT
TACGGTAAACTGCCCACTTGGCAGTACATCAAGTGTATCATATGCCAAGTACGCCCCCTATTGACGTCAA
TGACGGTAAATGGCCCGCCTGGCATTATGCCCAGTACATGACCTTATGGGACTTTCCTACTTGGCAGTAC
ATCTACGTATTAGTCATCGCTATTACCATGGTGATGCGGTTTTGGCAGTACATCAATGGGCGTGGATAGC
GGTTTGACTCACGGGGATTTCCAAGTCTCCACCCCATTGACGTCAATGGGAGTTTGTTTTGGCACCAAAA
TCAACGGGACTTTCCAAAATGTCGTAACAACTCCGCCCCATTGACGCAAATGGGCGGTAGGCGTGTACGG
TGGGAGGTCTATATAAGCAGAGCTGGTTTAGTGAACCGTCAGATCCGCTAGAGATCCGCGGCCGCTAATA
CGACTCACTATAGGGAGAGCCGCCACCATGGGCACCATCAAGCTGCTGGACGAGTTCCTGAAGAAGCACG
ACCTGACCAGATACCAGCTGAGCAAGCTGACCGGCATCAGCCAGAACACCCTGAAGGACCAGAACGAGAA
GCCCCTGAACAAGTACACCGTGAGCATCCTGAGAAGCCTGAGCCTGATCAGCGGCCTGAGCGTGAGCGAC
GTGCTGTTCGAGCTGGAGGACATCGAGAAGAACAGCGACGACCTGGCCGGCTTCAAGCACCTGCTGGACA
AGTACAAGCTGAGCTTCCCCGCCCAGGAGTTCGAGCTGTACTGCCTGATCAAGGAGTTCGAGAGCGCCAA
CATCGAGGTGCTGCCCTTCGCCGCCAACAGATTCGAGAACGAGGAGCACGTGAACATCAAGAAGGACGTG
TGCAAGGCCCTGGAGAACGCCATCACCGTGCTGAAGGAGAAGAAGAACGAGCTGCTGGGATCCGGCGGTG
GAGGCAGTGGGCCCAAGAAGAAGAGGAAAGTCTGACCGGTCATCATCACCATCACCATTGAGTTTAAACC
CGCTGATCAGCCTCGACTGTGCCTTCTAGTTGCCAGCCATCTGTTGTTTGCCCCTCCCCCGTGCCTTCCT
TGACCCTGGAAGGTGCCACTCCCACTGTCCTTTCCTAATAAAATGAGGAAATTGCATCGCATTGTCTGAG
TAGGTGTCATTCTATTCTGGGGGGTGGGGTGGGGCAGGACAGCAAGGGGGAGGATTGGGAAGACAATAGC
AGGCATGCTGGGGATGCGGTGGGCTCTATGGCTTCTGAGGCGGAAAGAACCAGCTGGGGCTCGATACCGT
CGACCTCTAGCTAGAGCTTGGCGTAATCATGGTCATAGCTGTTTCCTGTGTGAAATTGTTATCCGCTCAC
AATTCCACACAACATACGAGCCGGAAGCATAAAGTGTAAAGCCTAGGGTGCCTAATGAGTGAGCTAACTC
ACATTAATTGCGTTGCGCTCACTGCCCGCTTTCCAGTCGGGAAACCTGTCGTGCCAGCTGCATTAATGAA
TCGGCCAACGCGCGGGGAGAGGCGGTTTGCGTATTGGGCGCTCTTCCGCTTCCTCGCTCACTGACTCGCT
GCGCTCGGTCGTTCGGCTGCGGCGAGCGGTATCAGCTCACTCAAAGGCGGTAATACGGTTATCCACAGAA
TCAGGGGATAACGCAGGAAAGAACATGTGAGCAAAAGGCCAGCAAAAGGCCAGGAACCGTAAAAAGGCCG
CGTTGCTGGCGTTTTTCCATAGGCTCCGCCCCCCTGACGAGCATCACAAAAATCGACGCTCAAGTCAGAG
GTGGCGAAACCCGACAGGACTATAAAGATACCAGGCGTTTCCCCCTGGAAGCTCCCTCGTGCGCTCTCCT
GTTCCGACCCTGCCGCTTACCGGATACCTGTCCGCCTTTCTCCCTTCGGGAAGCGTGGCGCTTTCTCATA
GCTCACGCTGTAGGTATCTCAGTTCGGTGTAGGTCGTTCGCTCCAAGCTGGGCTGTGTGCACGAACCCCC
CGTTCAGCCCGACCGCTGCGCCTTATCCGGTAACTATCGTCTTGAGTCCAACCCGGTAAGACACGACTTA
TCGCCACTGGCAGCAGCCACTGGTAACAGGATTAGCAGAGCGAGGTATGTAGGCGGTGCTACAGAGTTCT
TGAAGTGGTGGCCTAACTACGGCTACACTAGAAGAACAGTATTTGGTATCTGCGCTCTGCTGAAGCCAGT
TACCTTCGGAAAAAGAGTTGGTAGCTCTTGATCCGGCAAACAAACCACCGCTGGTAGCGGTGGTTTTTTT
GTTTGCAAGCAGCAGATTACGCGCAGAAAAAAAGGATCTCAAGAAGATCCTTTGATCTTTTCTACGGGGT
CTGACGCTCAGTGGAACGAAAACTCACGTTAAGGGATTTTGGTCATGAGATTATCAAAAAGGATCTTCAC
CTAGATCCTTTTAAATTAAAAATGAAGTTTTAAATCAATCTAAAGTATATATGAGTAAACTTGGTCTGAC
AGTTACCAATGCTTAATCAGTGAGGCACCTATCTCAGCGATCTGTCTATTTCGTTCATCCATAGTTGCCT
GACTCCCCGTCGTGTAGATAACTACGATACGGGAGGGCTTACCATCTGGCCCCAGTGCTGCAATGATACC
GCGAGACCCACGCTCACCGGCTCCAGATTTATCAGCAATAAACCAGCCAGCCGGAAGGGCCGAGCGCAGA
AGTGGTCCTGCAACTTTATCCGCCTCCATCCAGTCTATTAATTGTTGCCGGGAAGCTAGAGTAAGTAGTT
CGCCAGTTAATAGTTTGCGCAACGTTGTTGCCATTGCTACAGGCATCGTGGTGTCACGCTCGTCGTTTGG
TATGGCTTCATTCAGCTCCGGTTCCCAACGATCAAGGCGAGTTACATGATCCCCCATGTTGTGCAAAAAA
GCGGTTAGCTCCTTCGGTCCTCCGATCGTTGTCAGAAGTAAGTTGGCCGCAGTGTTATCACTCATGGTTA
TGGCAGCACTGCATAATTCTCTTACTGTCATGCCATCCGTAAGATGCTTTTCTGTGACTGGTGAGTACTC
AACCAAGTCATTCTGAGAATAGTGTATGCGGCGACCGAGTTGCTCTTGCCCGGCGTCAATACGGGATAAT
ACCGCGCCACATAGCAGAACTTTAAAAGTGCTCATCATTGGAAAACGTTCTTCGGGGCGAAAACTCTCAA
GGATCTTACCGCTGTTGAGATCCAGTTCGATGTAACCCACTCGTGCACCCAACTGATCTTCAGCATCTTT
TACTTTCACCAGCGTTTCTGGGTGAGCAAAAACAGGAAGGCAAAATGCCGCAAAAAAGGGAATAAGGGCG
ACACGGAAATGTTGAATACTCATACTCTTCCTTTTTCAATATTATTGAAGCATTTATCAGGGTTATTGTC
TCATGAGCGGATACATATTTGAATGTATTTAGAAAAATAAACAAATAGGGGTTCCGCGCACATTTCCCCG
AAAAGTGCCACCTGACGTCGACGGATCGGGAGATCGATCTCCCGATCCCCTAGGGTCGACTCTCAGTACA
ATCTGCTCTGATGCCGCATAGTTAAGCCAGTATCTGCTCCCTGCTTGTGTGTTGGAGGTCGCTGAGTAGT
GCGCGAGCAAAATTTAAGCTACAACAAGGCAAGGCTTGACCGACAATTGCATGAAGAATCTGCTTAGGGT
TAGGCGTTTTGCGCTGCTTCGCGATGTACGGGCCAGATATACGCGTT
