Features (pLannotate 1.2.2; 14 found; start..end, strand, type, name):
    132..335     +  promoter       CMV promoter: human cytomegalovirus (CMV) immediate early promoter
    377..395     +  promoter       T7 promoter: promoter for bacteriophage T7 RNA polymerase
    958..1182    +  polyA_signal   bGH poly(A) signal: bovine growth hormone polyadenylation signal
   1186..1207    +  promoter       SV40 promoter (fragment): SV40 enhancer and early promoter
   1212..1228    +  misc_feature   MCS (fragment): pBluescript multiple cloning site
   1277..1293    -  protein_bind   lac operator: The lac repressor binds to the lac operator to inhibit transcription in E. coli. This inhibition can be relieved by adding lactose or isopropyl-β-D-thiogalactopyranoside (IPTG). lac repressor encoded by lacI
   1301..1331    -  promoter       lac promoter: promoter for the E. coli lac operon
   1346..1367    -  protein_bind   CAP binding site: CAP binding activates transcription in the presence of cAMP. E. coli catabolite activator protein
   1380..1472    -  CDS            lacI (fragment): lac repressor; lacI; The lac repressor binds to the lac operator to inhibit transcription in E. coli. This inhibition can be relieved by adding lactose or isopropyl-β-D-thiogalactopyranoside (IPTG).
   1655..2243    -  rep_origin     ori: high-copy-number ColE1/pMB1/pBR322/pUC origin of replication
   2414..3274    -  CDS            AmpR: β-lactamase; bla; confers resistance to ampicillin, carbenicillin, and related antibiotics
   3275..3379    -  promoter       AmpR promoter: bla
   3450..3494    -  misc_feature   bom (fragment): basis of mobility region from pBR322
   3649..131     +  enhancer       CMV enhancer (across the origin): human cytomegalovirus immediate early enhancer
>Addgene plasmid #133798 | pCMV-T7-AcrIIA1(T114A/F115A)-NLS(SV40) (KAC688) | depositor full sequence | sequence record 275302 | KAC688
ATATGCCAAGTACGCCCCCTATTGACGTCAATGACGGTAAATGGCCCGCCTGGCATTATGCCCAGTACAT
GACCTTATGGGACTTTCCTACTTGGCAGTACATCTACGTATTAGTCATCGCTATTACCATGGTGATGCGG
TTTTGGCAGTACATCAATGGGCGTGGATAGCGGTTTGACTCACGGGGATTTCCAAGTCTCCACCCCATTG
ACGTCAATGGGAGTTTGTTTTGGCACCAAAATCAACGGGACTTTCCAAAATGTCGTAACAACTCCGCCCC
ATTGACGCAAATGGGCGGTAGGCGTGTACGGTGGGAGGTCTATATAAGCAGAGCTGGTTTAGTGAACCGT
CAGATCCGCTAGAGATCCGCGGCCGCTAATACGACTCACTATAGGGAGAGCCGCCACCATGGGCACCATC
AAGCTGCTGGACGAGTTCCTGAAGAAGCACGACCTGACCAGATACCAGCTGAGCAAGCTGACCGGCATCA
GCCAGAACACCCTGAAGGACCAGAACGAGAAGCCCCTGAACAAGTACACCGTGAGCATCCTGAGAAGCCT
GAGCCTGATCAGCGGCCTGAGCGTGAGCGACGTGCTGTTCGAGCTGGAGGACATCGAGAAGAACAGCGAC
GACCTGGCCGGCTTCAAGCACCTGCTGGACAAGTACAAGCTGAGCTTCCCCGCCCAGGAGTTCGAGCTGT
ACTGCCTGATCAAGGAGTTCGAGAGCGCCAACATCGAGGTGCTGCCCTTCGCCGCCAACAGATTCGAGAA
CGAGGAGCACGTGAACATCAAGAAGGACGTGTGCAAGGCCCTGGAGAACGCCATCACCGTGCTGAAGGAG
AAGAAGAACGAGCTGCTGGGATCCGGCGGTGGAGGCAGTGGGCCCAAGAAGAAGAGGAAAGTCTGACCGG
TCATCATCACCATCACCATTGAGTTTAAACCCGCTGATCAGCCTCGACTGTGCCTTCTAGTTGCCAGCCA
TCTGTTGTTTGCCCCTCCCCCGTGCCTTCCTTGACCCTGGAAGGTGCCACTCCCACTGTCCTTTCCTAAT
AAAATGAGGAAATTGCATCGCATTGTCTGAGTAGGTGTCATTCTATTCTGGGGGGTGGGGTGGGGCAGGA
CAGCAAGGGGGAGGATTGGGAAGACAATAGCAGGCATGCTGGGGATGCGGTGGGCTCTATGGCTTCTGAG
GCGGAAAGAACCAGCTGGGGCTCGATACCGTCGACCTCTAGCTAGAGCTTGGCGTAATCATGGTCATAGC
TGTTTCCTGTGTGAAATTGTTATCCGCTCACAATTCCACACAACATACGAGCCGGAAGCATAAAGTGTAA
AGCCTAGGGTGCCTAATGAGTGAGCTAACTCACATTAATTGCGTTGCGCTCACTGCCCGCTTTCCAGTCG
GGAAACCTGTCGTGCCAGCTGCATTAATGAATCGGCCAACGCGCGGGGAGAGGCGGTTTGCGTATTGGGC
GCTCTTCCGCTTCCTCGCTCACTGACTCGCTGCGCTCGGTCGTTCGGCTGCGGCGAGCGGTATCAGCTCA
CTCAAAGGCGGTAATACGGTTATCCACAGAATCAGGGGATAACGCAGGAAAGAACATGTGAGCAAAAGGC
CAGCAAAAGGCCAGGAACCGTAAAAAGGCCGCGTTGCTGGCGTTTTTCCATAGGCTCCGCCCCCCTGACG
AGCATCACAAAAATCGACGCTCAAGTCAGAGGTGGCGAAACCCGACAGGACTATAAAGATACCAGGCGTT
TCCCCCTGGAAGCTCCCTCGTGCGCTCTCCTGTTCCGACCCTGCCGCTTACCGGATACCTGTCCGCCTTT
CTCCCTTCGGGAAGCGTGGCGCTTTCTCAATGCTCACGCTGTAGGTATCTCAGTTCGGTGTAGGTCGTTC
GCTCCAAGCTGGGCTGTGTGCACGAACCCCCCGTTCAGCCCGACCGCTGCGCCTTATCCGGTAACTATCG
TCTTGAGTCCAACCCGGTAAGACACGACTTATCGCCACTGGCAGCAGCCACTGGTAACAGGATTAGCAGA
GCGAGGTATGTAGGCGGTGCTACAGAGTTCTTGAAGTGGTGGCCTAACTACGGCTACACTAGAAGGACAG
TATTTGGTATCTGCGCTCTGCTGAAGCCAGTTACCTTCGGAAAAAGAGTTGGTAGCTCTTGATCCGGCAA
ACAAACCACCGCTGGTAGCGGTGGTTTTTTTGTTTGCAAGCAGCAGATTACGCGCAGAAAAAAAGGATCT
CAAGAAGATCCTTTGATCTTTTCTACGGGGTCTGACGCTCAGTGGAACGAAAACTCACGTTAAGGGATTT
TGGTCATGAGATTATCAAAAAGGATCTTCACCTAGATCCTTTTAAATTAAAAATGAAGTTTTAAATCAAT
CTAAAGTATATATGAGTAAACTTGGTCTGACAGTTACCAATGCTTAATCAGTGAGGCACCTATCTCAGCG
ATCTGTCTATTTCGTTCATCCATAGTTGCCTGACTCCCCGTCGTGTAGATAACTACGATACGGGAGGGCT
TACCATCTGGCCCCAGTGCTGCAATGATACCGCGAGACCCACGCTCACCGGCTCCAGATTTATCAGCAAT
AAACCAGCCAGCCGGAAGGGCCGAGCGCAGAAGTGGTCCTGCAACTTTATCCGCCTCCATCCAGTCTATT
AATTGTTGCCGGGAAGCTAGAGTAAGTAGTTCGCCAGTTAATAGTTTGCGCAACGTTGTTGCCATTGCTA
CAGGCATCGTGGTGTCACGCTCGTCGTTTGGTATGGCTTCATTCAGCTCCGGTTCCCAACGATCAAGGCG
AGTTACATGATCCCCCATGTTGTGCAAAAAAGCGGTTAGCTCCTTCGGTCCTCCGATCGTTGTCAGAAGT
AAGTTGGCCGCAGTGTTATCACTCATGGTTATGGCAGCACTGCATAATTCTCTTACTGTCATGCCATCCG
TAAGATGCTTTTCTGTGACTGGTGAGTACTCAACCAAGTCATTCTGAGAATAGTGTATGCGGCGACCGAG
TTGCTCTTGCCCGGCGTCAATACGGGATAATACCGCGCCACATAGCAGAACTTTAAAAGTGCTCATCATT
GGAAAACGTTCTTCGGGGCGAAAACTCTCAAGGATCTTACCGCTGTTGAGATCCAGTTCGATGTAACCCA
CTCGTGCACCCAACTGATCTTCAGCATCTTTTACTTTCACCAGCGTTTCTGGGTGAGCAAAAACAGGAAG
GCAAAATGCCGCAAAAAAGGGAATAAGGGCGACACGGAAATGTTGAATACTCATACTCTTCCTTTTTCAA
TATTATTGAAGCATTTATCAGGGTTATTGTCTCATGAGCGGATACATATTTGAATGTATTTAGAAAAATA
AACAAATAGGGGTTCCGCGCACATTTCCCCGAAAAGTGCCACCTGACGTCGACGGATCGGGAGATCGATC
TCCCGATCCCCTAGGGTCGACTCTCAGTACAATCTGCTCTGATGCCGCATAGTTAAGCCAGTATCTGCTC
CCTGCTTGTGTGTTGGAGGTCGCTGAGTAGTGCGCGAGCAAAATTTAAGCTACAACAAGGCAAGGCTTGA
CCGACAATTGCATGAAGAATCTGCTTAGGGTTAGGCGTTTTGCGCTGCTTCGCGATGTACGGGCCAGATA
TACGCGTTGACATTGATTATTGACTAGTTATTAATAGTAATCAATTACGGGGTCATTAGTTCATAGCCCA
TATATGGAGTTCCGCGTTACATAACTTACGGTAAATGGCCCGCCTGGCTGACCGCCCAACGACCCCCGCC
CATTGACGTCAATAATGACGTATGTTCCCATAGTAACGCCAATAGGGACTTTCCATTGACGTCAATGGGT
GGACTATTTACGGTAAACTGCCCACTTGGCAGTACATCAAGTGTATC
